>Addgene plasmid #107023 | pX552-GFP | addgene full sequence | sequence record 208521 | Addgene NGS Result
CACATGTCCTGCAGGCAGCTGCGCGCTCGCTCGCTCACTGAGGCCGCCCGGGCGTCGGGCGACCTTTGGT
CGCCCGGCCTCAGTGAGCGAGCGAGCGCGCAGAGAGGGAGTGGCCAACTCCATCACTAGGGGTTCCTGCG
GCCGCACGCGTGAGGGCCTATTTCCCATGATTCCTTCATATTTGCATATACGATACAAGGCTGTTAGAGA
GATAATTGGAATTAATTTGACTGTAAACACAAAGATATTAGTACAAAATACGTGACGTAGAAAGTAATAA
TTTCTTGGGTAGTTTGCAGTTTTAAAATTATGTTTTAAAATGGACTATCATATGCTTACCGTAACTTGAA
AGTATTTCGATTTCTTGGCTTTATATATCTTGTGGAAAGGACGAAACACCGGAAGAGCGAGCTCTTCTGT
TTTAGAGCTAGAAATAGCAAGTTAAAATAAGGCTAGTCCGTTATCAACTTGAAAAAGTGGCACCGAGTCG
GTGCTTTTTTTCTAGACTGCAGAGGGCCCCGTTACATAACTTACGGTAAATGGCCCGCCTGGCTGACCGC
CCAACGACCCCCGCCCATTGACGTCAATAGTAACGCCAATAGGGACTTTCCATTGACGTCAATGGGTGGA
GTATTTACGGTAAACTGCCCACTTGGCAGTACATCAAGTGTATCATATGCCAAGTACGCCCCCTATTGAC
GTCAATGACGGTAAATGGCCCGCCTGGCATTGTGCCCAGTACATGACCTTATGGGACTTTCCTACTTGGC
AGTACATCTACGTATTAGTCATCGCTATTACCATGGTGATGCGGTTTTGGCAGTACATCAATGGGCGTGG
ATAGCGGTTTGACTCACGGGGATTTCCAAGTCTCCACCCCATTGACGTCAATGGGAGTTTGTTTTGGCAC
CAAAATCAACGGGACTTTCCAAAATGTCGTAACAACTCCGCCCCATTGACGCAAATGGGCGGTAGGCGTG
TACGGTGGGAGGTCTATATAAGCAGAGCTCGTTTAGTGAACCGTCAGAGGTACCGGATCCTCTAGAGTCG
ACGCCACCATGGTGAGCAAGGGCGAGGAGCTGTTCACCGGGGTGGTGCCCATCCTGGTCGAGCTGGACGG
CGACGTAAACGGCCACAAGTTCAGCGTGTCCGGCGAGGGCGAGGGCGATGCCACCTACGGCAAGCTGACC
CTGAAGTTCATCTGCACCACCGGCAAGCTGCCCGTGCCCTGGCCCACCCTCGTGACCACCCTGACCTACG
GCGTGCAGTGCTTCAGCCGCTACCCCGACCACATGAAGCAGCACGACTTCTTCAAGTCCGCCATGCCCGA
AGGCTACGTCCAGGAGCGCACCATCTTCTTCAAGGACGACGGCAACTACAAGACCCGCGCCGAGGTGAAG
TTCGAGGGCGACACCCTGGTGAACCGCATCGAGCTGAAGGGCATCGACTTCAAGGAGGACGGCAACATCC
TGGGGCACAAGCTGGAGTACAACTACAACAGCCACAACGTCTATATCATGGCCGACAAGCAGAAGAACGG
CATCAAGGTGAACTTCAAGATCCGCCACAACATCGAGGACGGCAGCGTGCAGCTCGCCGACCACTACCAG
CAGAACACCCCCATCGGCGACGGCCCCGTGCTGCTGCCCGACAACCACTACCTGAGCACCCAGTCCGCCC
TGAGCAAAGACCCCAACGAGAAGCGCGATCACATGGTCCTGCTGGAGTTCGTGACCGCCGCCGGGATCAC
TCTCGGCATGGACGAGCTGTACAAGTCCGGACTCAGATCTCGAGAGGAGGAGGAGGAGACAGACAGCAGG
ATGCCCCACCTCGACAGCCCCGGCAGCTCCCAGCCGAGACGCTCCTTCCTCTCAAGGGTGATCAGGGCAG
CGCTACCGTTGCAGCTGCTTCTGCTGCTGCTGCTGCTCCTGGCCTGCCTGCTACCTGCCTCTGAAGATGA
CTACAGCTGCACCCAGGCCAACAACTTTGCCCGATCCTTCTACCCCATGCTGCGGTACACCAACGGGCCA
CCTCCCACCTAGGAATTCGATATCAAGCTTATCGATACCGAGCGCTGCTCGAGAGATCTACGGGTGGCAT
CCCTGTGACCCCTCCCCAGTGCCTCTCCTGGCCCTGGAAGTTGCCACTCCAGTGCCCACCAGCCTTGTCC
TAATAAAATTAAGTTGCATCATTTTGTCTGACTAGGTGTCCTTCTATAATATTATGGGGTGGAGGGGGGT
GGTATGGAGCAAGGGGCAAGTTGGGAAGACAACCTGTAGGGCCTGCGGGGTCTATTGGGAACCAAGCTGG
AGTGCAGTGGCACAATCTTGGCTCACTGCAATCTCCGCCTCCTGGGTTCAAGCGATTCTCCTGCCTCAGC
CTCCCGAGTTGTTGGGATTCCAGGCATGCATGACCAGGCTCAGCTAATTTTTGTTTTTTTGGTAGAGACG
GGGTTTCACCATATTGGCCAGGCTGGTCTCCAACTCCTAATCTCAGGTGATCTACCCACCTTGGCCTCCC
AAATTGCTGGGATTACAGGCGTGAACCACTGCTCCCTTCCCTGTCCTTCTGATTTTGTAGGTAACCACGT
GCGGACCGAGCGGCCGCAGGAACCCCTAGTGATGGAGTTGGCCACTCCCTCTCTGCGCGCTCGCTCGCTC
ACTGAGGCCGGGCGACCAAAGGTCGCCCGACGCCCGGGCTTTGCCCGGGCGGCCTCAGTGAGCGAGCGAG
CGCGCAGCTGCCTGCAGGGGCGCCTGATGCGGTATTTTCTCCTTACGCATCTGTGCGGTATTTCACACCG
CATA
[95 nt withheld, positions 2805-2899]
T
[46 nt withheld, positions 2901-2946]
C
[141 nt withheld, positions 2948-3088]
CCTTTGACGTTGGAGTCCACGTTCTTT
[37 nt withheld, positions 3116-3152]
ACTCTATCTCGGGCTATTCTTTTGATTTATAAGGGATTTTGCCGATTTCGGTCTATTGGTTAAAAAATGA
GCTGATTTAACAAAAATTTAACGCGAATTTTAACAAAATATTAACGTTTACAATTTTATGGTGCACTCTC
AGTACAATCTGCTCTGATGCCGCATAGTTAAGCCAGCCCCGACACCCGCCAACACCCGCTGACGCGCCCT
GACGGGCTTGTCTGCTCCCGGCATCCGCTTACAGACAAGCTGTGACCGTCTCCGGGAGCTGCATGTGTCA
GAGGTTTTCACCGTCATCACCGAAACGCGCGAGACGAAAGGGCCTCGTGATACGCCTATTTTTATAGGTT
AATGTCATGATAATAATGGTTTCTTAGACGTCAGGTGGCACTTTTCGGGGAAATGTGCGCGGAACCCCTA
TTTGTTTATTTTTCTAAATACATTCAAATATGTATCCGCTCATGAGACAATAACCCTGATAAATGCTTCA
ATAATATTGAAAAAGGAAGAGTATGAGTATTCAACATTTCCGTGTCGCCCTTATTCCCTTTTTTGCGGCA
TTTTGCCTTCCTGTTTTTGCTCACCCAGAAACGCTGGTGAAAGTAAAAGATGCTGAAGATCAGTTGGGTG
CACGAGTGGGTTACATCGAACTGGATCTCAACAGCGGTAAGATCCTTGAGAGTTTTCGCCCCGAAGAACG
TTTTCCAATGATGAGCACTTTTAAAGTTCTGCTATGTGGCGCGGTATTATCCCGTATTGACGCCGGGCAA
GAGCAACTCGGTCGCCGCATACACTATTCTCAGAATGACTTGGTTGAGTACTCACCAGTCACAGAAAAGC
ATCTTACGGATGGCATGACAGTAAGAGAATTATGCAGTGCTGCCATAACCATGAGTGATAACACTGCGGC
CAACTTACTTCTGACAACGATCGGAGGACCGAAGGAGCTAACCGCTTTTTTGCACAACATGGGGGATCAT
GTAACTCGCCTTGATCGTTGGGAACCGGAGCTGAATGAAGCCATACCAAACGACGAGCGTGACACCACGA
TGCCTGTAGCAATGGCAACAACGTTGCGCAAACTATTAACTGGCGAACTACTTACTCTAGCTTCCCGGCA
ACAATTAATAGACTGGATGGAGGCGGATAAAGTTGCAGGACCACTTCTGCGCTCGGCCCTTCCGGCTGGC
TGGTTTATTGCTGATAAATCTGGAGCCGGTGAGCGTGGGTCTCGCGGTATCATTGCAGCACTGGGGCCAG
ATGGTAAGCCCTCCCGTATCGTAGTTATCTACACGACGGGGAGTCAGGCAACTATGGATGAACGAAATAG
ACAGATCGCTGAGATAGGTGCCTCACTGATTAAGCATTGGTAACTGTCAGACCAAGTTTACTCATATATA
CTTTAGATTGATTTAAAACTTCATTTTTAATTTAAAAGGATCTAGGTGAAGATCCTTTTTGATAATCTCA
TGACCAAAATCCCTTAACGTGAGTTTTCGTTCCACTGAGCGTCAGACCCCGTAGAAAAGATCAAAGGATC
TTCTTGAGATCCTTTTTTTCTGCGCGTAATCTGCTGCTTGCAAACAAAAAAACCACCGCTACCAGCGGTG
GTTTGTTTGCCGGATCAAGAGCTACCAACTCTTTTTCCGAAGGTAACTGGCTTCAGCAGAGCGCAGATAC
CAAATACTGTTCTTCTAGTGTAGCCGTAGTTAGGCCACCACTTCAAGAACTCTGTAGCACCGCCTACATA
CCTCGCTCTGCTAATCCTGTTACCAGTGGCTGCTGCCAGTGGCGATAAGTCGTGTCTTACCGGGTTGGAC
TCAAGACGATAGTTACCGGATAAGGCGCAGCGGTCGGGCTGAACGGGGGGTTCGTGCACACAGCCCAGCT
TGGAGCGAACGACCTACACCGAACTGAGATACCTACAGCGTGAGCTATGAGAAAGCGCCACGCTTCCCGA
AGGGAGAAAGGCGGACAGGTATCCGGTAAGCGGCAGGGTCGGAACAGGAGAGCGCACGAGGGAGCTTCCA
GGGGGAAACGCCTGGTATCTTTATAGTCCTGTCGGGTTTCGCCACCTCTGACTTGAGCGTCGATTTTTGT
GATGCTCGTCAGGGGGGCGGAGCCTATGGAAAAACGCCAGCAACGCGGCCTTTTTACGGTTCCTGGCCTT
TTGCTGGCCTTTTGCT
Features (pLannotate 1.2.2; 19 found; start..end, strand, type, name):
     19..46      +  repeat_region  AAV2 ITR (fragment): inverted terminal repeat of adeno-associated virus serotype 2 inverted
     75..102     +  repeat_region  AAV2 ITR (fragment): inverted terminal repeat of adeno-associated virus serotype 2 inverted
    152..392     +  promoter       U6 promoter: RNA polymerase III promoter for human U6 snRNA
    419..494     +  misc_RNA       gRNA scaffold: guide RNA scaffold for the Streptococcus pyogenes CRISPR/Cas9 system
    520..805     +  enhancer       CMV enhancer: human cytomegalovirus immediate early enhancer; contains an 18-bp deletion relative to the standard CMV enhancer
    806..1009    +  promoter       CMV promoter: human cytomegalovirus (CMV) immediate early promoter
   1035..1052    +  misc_feature   MCS (fragment): pUC18/19 multiple cloning site
   1059..1775    +  CDS            EGFP: EGFP is a basic (constitutively fluorescent) green fluorescent protein published in 1996, derived from Aequorea victoria. It is reported to be a rapidly-maturing weak dimer with moderate acid sensitivity.
   1767..2039    +  CDS            SYNE3 (fragment): SYNE3_HUMAN - Also known as C14orf139 From Homo sapiens (Human).
   2041..2070    +  misc_feature   MCS (fragment): pBluescript multiple cloning site
   2092..2568    +  polyA_signal   hGH poly(A) signal: human growth hormone polyadenylation signal
   2608..2748    +  repeat_region  AAV2 ITR: inverted terminal repeat of adeno-associated virus serotype 2 inverted
   2753..2804    -  misc_feature   bom (fragment): basis of mobility region from pBR322
   2823..3278    +  rep_origin     f1 ori (sequence partly withheld): f1 bacteriophage origin of replication; arrow indicates direction of (+) strand synthesis
   3279..3328    -  misc_feature   bom (fragment): basis of mobility region from pBR322
   3430..3465    -  CDS            rop (fragment): Rop protein, which maintains plasmids at low copy number; rop
   3560..3664    +  promoter       AmpR promoter: bla
   3665..4525    +  CDS            AmpR: β-lactamase; bla; confers resistance to ampicillin, carbenicillin, and related antibiotics
   4696..5284    +  rep_origin     ori: high-copy-number ColE1/pMB1/pBR322/pUC origin of replication
