[The description below was written by a language model from this plasmid's Addgene catalogue record and pLannotate feature annotations shown in this document.]
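Description:
pX552-GFP is a 5.3 kb AAV transfer plasmid for CRISPR guide RNA delivery in mammalian cells, built on a pAAV backbone and derived from pX552. According to the record, the human synapsin promoter that drives the reporter in the parent plasmid was replaced with a CMV promoter, which broadens reporter expression beyond neurons. The plasmid is propagated in bacteria through a high-copy ColE1/pUC-type origin with ampicillin selection from the bla gene. The backbone also carries an f1 phage origin. A recombination-deficient strain is listed for growth, consistent with the need to preserve the repeat-rich AAV2 inverted terminal repeats.

Between the ITRs sit two expression units. A human U6 RNA polymerase III promoter lies upstream of the Streptococcus pyogenes Cas9 guide RNA scaffold, with a short gap between them where a user-designed spacer would be cloned; no targeting sequence is recorded. Downstream, the CMV enhancer and promoter drive EGFP, followed by the human growth hormone polyadenylation signal. The EGFP reading frame runs directly into a fragment annotated as human SYNE3, a nesprin family protein. This matches the "GFP fusion" in the catalogue description and probably corresponds to a nuclear envelope-targeting KASH-type domain, although the record does not state this. The left ITR is annotated only as two short fragments, whereas the right ITR is detected in full. The plasmid encodes no Cas9, so the nuclease must be supplied separately. The stated use is sgRNA cloning and AAV packaging, with green fluorescence allowing FACS enrichment of transfected or transduced cells.
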