Addgene plasmid #107023: pX552-GFP
Purpose: pX552-CMV-GFP. AAV plasmid for sgRNA cloning, with GFP fusion facilitating FACS sorting of cells. Replaced the hSyn promoter in pX552 from Zhang lab with a CMV promoter.
Depositing lab: Alex Hewitt. Depositing organization: Centre for Eye Research Australia.
Backbone
  Vector backbone: pAAV
  Backbone manufacturer: derived from pX552 (Addgene# 60958)
  Vector type: Mammalian Expression, AAV, CRISPR
  Selectable markers: GFP
Growth in bacteria
  Bacterial resistance: Ampicillin, 100 μg/mL
  Growth temperature: 37°C
  Growth strain: NEB Stable
  Copy number: High Copy
Gene/Insert
  Gene/Insert name: GFP
  Cloning method: Restriction Enzyme; 5′ cloning site unknown (unknown if destroyed); 3′ cloning site unknown (unknown if destroyed)
Terms and licenses: Academic/Nonprofit Terms; Industry Terms: Not Available to Industry
How to cite: pX552-GFP was a gift from Alex Hewitt (Addgene plasmid # 107023 ; http://n2t.net/addgene:107023 ; RRID:Addgene_107023)
